Addgene plasmid #112041: pJW1667
Purpose: CEN/ARS plasmid for GAL-inducible ERG5-V5-TEV-EGFP expression marked with URA
Depositing lab: Jonathan Weissman. Depositing organization: University of California, San Francisco (UCSF). Publication: Defining the physiological role of SRP in protein-targeting efficiency and specificity. Costa EA, Subramanian K, Nunnari J, Weissman JS. Science. 2018 Jan 18. pii: science.aar3607. doi: 10.1126/science.aar3607. PubMed 29348368.
Backbone
  Vector backbone: pRS316
  Vector type: Yeast Expression
  Selectable markers: URA3
Growth in bacteria
  Bacterial resistance: Ampicillin, 100 μg/mL
  Growth temperature: 37°C
  Growth strain: DH5alpha
  Copy number: Unknown
Gene/Insert
  Gene/Insert name: ERG5
  Species: S. cerevisiae (budding yeast)
  Promoter: GAL1
  Tag / fusion protein: V5-TEV-EGFP (C terminal on insert)
  Cloning method: Gibson Cloning
  Sequencing primers: 5′ TGTATTACTTCTTATTCAAATGTC
Terms and licenses: Academic/Nonprofit Terms; Industry Terms: Not Available to Industry
How to cite: pJW1667 was a gift from Jonathan Weissman (Addgene plasmid # 112041 ; http://n2t.net/addgene:112041 ; RRID:Addgene_112041)
