[The description below was written by a language model from this plasmid's Addgene catalogue record and pLannotate feature annotations shown in this document.]
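Description:
pJW1667 is a low-copy yeast expression plasmid built on the pRS316 shuttle backbone. In Saccharomyces cerevisiae it is maintained through a CEN6/ARS element, which gives centromeric, roughly single-copy segregation. It is selected by the URA3 auxotrophic marker, which also permits counterselection with 5-FOA. For propagation in E. coli it carries a ColE1/pUC-type origin and an ampicillin resistance gene. The backbone also retains pBluescript-derived remnants: an f1 origin, T7 and T3 promoters, lac regulatory elements, a lacZα fragment and split halves of the multiple cloning site flanking the insert.

The payload, assembled by Gibson cloning, is the S. cerevisiae ERG5 coding sequence (also known as CYP61), placed under the galactose-inducible, Gal4-regulated GAL1 side of the GAL1,10 divergent promoter and terminated by the ADH1 terminator. ERG5 is fused at its C terminus to a V5 epitope, a TEV protease site and a green fluorescent protein. The catalogue calls this reporter EGFP, whereas the annotation identifies it as yeast codon-optimised yeGFP. The TEV site is not annotated separately, but a short unannotated gap between the V5 and GFP features is consistent with it. This tag arrangement allows immunodetection or affinity capture through V5 or GFP, fluorescence imaging, and proteolytic removal of the GFP moiety.

The record states the purpose only as inducible expression of the tagged protein. The associated publication concerns the role of the signal recognition particle in the efficiency and specificity of protein targeting. The two sequence records, depositor and NGS, differ by only a few nucleotides in length and give the same feature layout.
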