Features (pLannotate 1.2.2; 24 found; start..end, strand, type, name):
    137..184     +  misc_feature   bom (fragment): basis of mobility region from pBR322
    195..410     +  promoter       URA3 promoter: S. cerevisiae URA3
    411..1214    +  CDS            URA3: orotidine-5'-phosphate decarboxylase, required for uracil biosynthesis; S. cerevisiae URA3; yeast auxotrophic marker, counterselectable with 5-fluoroorotic acid (5-FOA)
   1293..1342    +  misc_feature   bom (fragment): basis of mobility region from pBR322
   1343..1798    -  rep_origin     f1 ori (sequence partly withheld): f1 bacteriophage origin of replication; arrow indicates direction of (+) strand synthesis
   1806..1963    -  CDS            lacZα (fragment): LacZα fragment of β-galactosidase; lacZ fragment
   1966..1984    +  promoter       T7 promoter: promoter for bacteriophage T7 RNA polymerase
   1993..2047    +  misc_feature   MCS (fragment): pBluescript multiple cloning site
   2047..2226    -  terminator     ADH1 terminator: S. cerevisiae ADH1; transcription terminator for the S. cerevisiae alcohol dehydrogenase 1 (ADH1) gene
   2247..2963    -  CDS            yeGFP: yeast-enhanced green fluorescent protein codons optimized for translation in S. cerevisiae and C. albicans
   3015..3056    -  CDS            V5 tag: epitope tag from simian virus 5
   3057..4670    -  CDS            ERG5: ERG5_YEAST - Also known as CYP61 From Saccharomyces cerevisiae (strain ATCC 204508 / S288c) (Baker's yeast).
   4670..5295    -  promoter       GAL1,10 promoter: GAL1 and GAL10 genes of S. cerevisiae; divergent inducible promoter, regulated by Gal4
   5296..5343    +  misc_feature   MCS (fragment): pBluescript multiple cloning site
   5356..5374    -  promoter       T3 promoter: promoter for bacteriophage T3 RNA polymerase
   5419..5435    -  protein_bind   lac operator: The lac repressor binds to the lac operator to inhibit transcription in E. coli. This inhibition can be relieved by adding lactose or isopropyl-β-D-thiogalactopyranoside (IPTG). lac repressor encoded by lacI
   5443..5473    -  promoter       lac promoter: promoter for the E. coli lac operon
   5488..5509    -  protein_bind   CAP binding site: CAP binding activates transcription in the presence of cAMP. E. coli catabolite activator protein
   5522..5614    -  CDS            lacI (fragment): lac repressor; lacI; The lac repressor binds to the lac operator to inhibit transcription in E. coli. This inhibition can be relieved by adding lactose or isopropyl-β-D-thiogalactopyranoside (IPTG).
   5797..6385    -  rep_origin     ori: high-copy-number ColE1/pMB1/pBR322/pUC origin of replication
   6556..7416    -  CDS            AmpR: β-lactamase; bla; confers resistance to ampicillin, carbenicillin, and related antibiotics
   7417..7521    -  promoter       AmpR promoter: bla
   7558..8061    +  misc_feature   CEN/ARS: S. cerevisiae CEN6 centromere fused to an autonomously replicating sequence
   8130..35      +  CDS            rop (fragment) (across the origin): Rop protein, which maintains plasmids at low copy number; rop
>Addgene plasmid #112041 | pJW1667 | depositor full sequence | sequence record 210829 | pJW1667 sequence 8130 bps
TCGCGCGTTTCGGTGATGACGGTGAAAACCTCTGACACATGCAGCTCCCGGAGACGGTCACAGCTTGTCT
GTAAGCGGATGCCGGGAGCAGACAAGCCCGTCAGGGCGCGTCAGCGGGTGTTGGCGGGTGTCGGGGCTGG
CTTAACTATGCGGCATCAGAGCAGATTGTACTGAGAGTGCACCACGCTTTTCAATTCAATTCATCATTTT
TTTTTTATTCTTTTTTTTGATTTCGGTTTCTTTGAAATTTTTTTGATTCGGTAATCTCCGAACAGAAGGA
AGAACGAAGGAAGGAGCACAGACTTAGATTGGTATATATACGCATATGTAGTGTTGAAGAAACATGAAAT
TGCCCAGTATTCTTAACCCAACTGCACAGAACAAAAACCTGCAGGAAACGAAGATAAATCATGTCGAAAG
CTACATATAAGGAACGTGCTGCTACTCATCCTAGTCCTGTTGCTGCCAAGCTATTTAATATCATGCACGA
AAAGCAAACAAACTTGTGTGCTTCATTGGATGTTCGTACCACCAAGGAATTACTGGAGTTAGTTGAAGCA
TTAGGTCCCAAAATTTGTTTACTAAAAACACATGTGGATATCTTGACTGATTTTTCCATGGAGGGCACAG
TTAAGCCGCTAAAGGCATTATCCGCCAAGTACAATTTTTTACTCTTCGAAGACAGAAAATTTGCTGACAT
TGGTAATACAGTCAAATTGCAGTACTCTGCGGGTGTATACAGAATAGCAGAATGGGCAGACATTACGAAT
GCACACGGTGTGGTGGGCCCAGGTATTGTTAGCGGTTTGAAGCAGGCGGCAGAAGAAGTAACAAAGGAAC
CTAGAGGCCTTTTGATGTTAGCAGAATTGTCATGCAAGGGCTCCCTATCTACTGGAGAATATACTAAGGG
TACTGTTGACATTGCGAAGAGCGACAAAGATTTTGTTATCGGCTTTATTGCTCAAAGAGACATGGGTGGA
AGAGATGAAGGTTACGATTGGTTGATTATGACACCCGGTGTGGGTTTAGATGACAAGGGAGACGCATTGG
GTCAACAGTATAGAACCGTGGATGATGTGGTCTCTACAGGATCTGACATTATTATTGTTGGAAGAGGACT
ATTTGCAAAGGGAAGGGATGCTAAGGTAGAGGGTGAACGTTACAGAAAAGCAGGCTGGGAAGCATATTTG
AGAAGATGCGGCCAGCAAAACTAAAAAACTGTATTATAAGTAAATGCATGTATACTAAACTCACAAATTA
GAGCTTCAATTTAATTATATCAGTTATTACCCTGCGGTGTGAAATACCGCACAGATGCGTAAGGAGAAAA
TACCGCATCAGGAAATTGTAAACGTTAATATTTTGTTAAAATTCGCGTTAAATTTTTGTTAAATCAGCTC
ATTTTTTAACCAATAGGCCGAAATCGGCAAAATCCCTTATAAATCAAAAGAATAGACCGAGATAGGGT
[37 nt withheld, positions 1469-1505]
AAAGAACGTGGACTCCAACGTCAAAGG
[49 nt withheld, positions 1533-1581]
T
[91 nt withheld, positions 1583-1673]
G
[124 nt withheld, positions 1675-1798]
CGCGCCATTCGCCATTCAGGCTGCGCAACTGTTGGGAAGGGCGATCGGTGCGGGCCTCTTCGCTATTACG
CCAGCTGGCGAAGGGGGGATGTGCTGCAAGGCGATTAAGTTGGGTAACGCCAGGGTTTTCCCAGTCACGA
CGTTGTAAAACGACGGCCAGTGAATTGTAATACGACTCACTATAGGGCGAATTGGAGCTCCACCGCGGTG
GCGGCCGCTCTAGAACTAGTGGATCCCCCGGGCTGCAGGGTGTGGTCAATAAGAGCGACCTCATACTATA
CCTGAGAAAGCAACCTGACCTACAGGAAAGAGTTACTCAAGAATAAGAATTTTCGTTTTAAAACCTAAGA
GTCACTTTAAAATTTGTATACACTTATTTTTTTTATAACTTATTTAATAATAAAAATCATAAATCATAAG
AAATTCGCTTATTTAGAAGTGGCGCGCCTTATTTGTACAATTCATCCATACCATGGGTAATACCAGCAGC
AGTAACAAATTCTAACAAGACCATGTGGTCTCTCTTTTCGTTTGGATCTTTGGATAAGGCAGATTGAGTG
GATAAGTAATGGTTGTCTGGTAACAAGACTGGACCATCACCAATTGGAGTATTTTGTTGATAATGGTCAG
CTAATTGAACAGAACCATCTTCAATGTTGTGTCTAATTTTGAAGTTAACTTTGATACCATTCTTTTGTTT
GTCAGCCATGATGTAAACATTGTGAGAGTTATAGTTGTATTCCAATTTGTGACCTAAAATGTTACCATCT
TCTTTAAAATCAATACCTTTTAATTCGATTCTATTAACTAAGGTATCACCTTCAAACTTGACTTCAGCTC
TGGTCTTGTAGTTACCGTCATCTTTGAAAAAAATAGTTCTTTCTTGAACATAACCTTCTGGCATGGCAGA
CTTGAAAAAGTCATGTTGTTTCATATGATCTGGGTATCTAGAAAAACATTGAACACCATAAGTTAAAGTA
GTGACTAAGGTTGGCCATGGAACTGGCAATTTACCAGTAGTACAAATAAATTTTAAGGTCAATTTACCGT
AAGTAGCATCACCTTCACCTTCACCGGAGACAGAAAATTTGTGACCATTAACATCACCATCTAATTCAAC
CAAAATTGGGACAACACCAGTGAATAATTCTTCACCTTTAGACATGTTAATTAAACCAGCACCGTCACCT
CCTTGAAAATACAAATTTTCTGAACCCGTAGAATCGAGACCGAGGAGAGGGTTAGGGATAGGCTTACCTT
CGAAGACTTCTCCAGTAATTGGGTCTCTCTTTTTGAAAGTCAGTAACAAATCATCTTTTGGGAAAATTGT
AGCGAAAACCTTGATTTTTTCACTTAATGGAGTCACTGTATGATGGAAATCAGTATATAGTGCAAATTTA
CCCAACAAAGCGGCGAAGGTAATCATGACATATGTTTGACCTAAGCAAACGTGTGGACCACAACCAAAAA
CCAACCAATTCTTCTTTGCTTCACTAGCCTTAGAGCCTTCTACCCATCTTTCAGGGATGAACTCATCAGG
ATTTTCGTAAACTTCAGGATCATGTAAAGCTGGGTATAAGGTTGGAATTAACATAGCGCCCTTTGGTGCG
GTATAGTTAGGGGAAACTGGGAAATTCTTCTTAACAACATATGGAACCATCAAGACAGGAGGTCTGTAAC
GCAAAGTTTCTTTTATGACCATATTGGTGTACTTCATTTTCTCAATCAAATCCAAGTTCAATTCGGTAGA
CATGTCATTGTTACGAACAGCCAATTGTTCTTCTCTGATCTTAGCTAAGACATCTGGACGGTCAGCAACA
ATTTGGAACAACCAACAAGCTAAAGAAGAAGAGGCATCTTGAGAAGCAAATAAGAAAGTGAAAACAGCTT
CGGAGATTTCCTTGTTAGTAAACTCTCTGTGGTAGATTCTAGAATCATCATCGTTACTATTCTTTGCATC
GTGCATCAACTTACACCAAGCATCCATAACACAAACTGGCTTACCACCTGCAGCAATATGATCCTTAGCC
ATTTGAGCACAGTTTTCGAAAATCTTCATGGCCATGTCTGCAGTTTTCTTACCATACCATGTTTTAGTGT
AAGGGATAATAATTGGGAAGTTGACTAATTCCAATGCTGCTGTAACCAAATAGTAATCATCAGCAATCTT
TCTGACTTGATCTTCGGTAATATAGTTACCACAGAAAGAGTTCAATGATAAGGCGCAAAGAATTTCTCTC
ATTTCATGGAAAAAGACCTGGGGCTCGTAGTTATTCTCCTTAGATAAACGAACAAACTTATCCATGTACT
TATCCATGATTTGTTCCAATGAAGGTAAGTATTGAGCCAAAGCTTGTTTAGTGAAAAGACCGTTTAATGA
TTTTCTGTAATCAGTATGAGCTTTACCGTCCAAAAAAACCCAATTGCAAGGTCTTAAGATCTTCACAGCA
ACATCGACAACGCAAGGTTTGACGAATTTGGAAGATTGCAAGATCTTTCTTGCCAAGTCTCTAGTAGATG
CGATAACAACAAATTTATGGAAAATAGAAACACATGAAAGTGGACCGGATGCCCACTTAGCCTTATATTC
TTCAAACTTTGGATCTAAGGATTCCAAAAATGGACCGATGATGGGCCAGAACTTAAACTTTGGACCTGCG
ATGGAACCTTTCTTGATTTGATATGCAACTTGGTCCCAAACCAAAAGAATACAGATTAAAGTAGCAAATA
TTTTCAAATATGACATAGACTTAAGTGTATCCAGGATACTGAAGGCAGTAGTGACGCCTACAGAGGGCTG
GTCTTTAGCCAATTGGTGTAGCGTAGAATTATGAGTGGCATGTTGTATTATATTTTCTGCGACAGAACTC
ATTTCTCCTTGACGTTAAAGTATAGAGGTATATTAACAATTTTTTGTTGATACTTTTATGACATTTGAAT
AAGAAGTAATACAAACTGAAAATGTTGAAAGTATTAGTTAAAGTGGTTATGCAGCTTTTCCATTTATATA
TCTGTTAATAGATCAAAAATCATCGCTTCGCTGATTAATTACCCCAGAAACAAGGCTAAAAAACTAATCG
CATTATCATCCTATGGTTGTTAATTTGATTCGTTAATTTGAAGGTTTGTGGGGCCAGGTTACTGCCAATT
TTTCCTCTTCATAACCATAAAAGCTAGTATTGTAGAATCTTTATTGTTCGGAGCAGTGCGGCGCGAGGCA
CATCTGCGTTTCAGGAACGCGACCGGTGAAGACGAGGACGCACGGAGGAGAGTCTTCCGTCGGAGGGCTG
TCGCCCGCTCGGCGGCTTCTAATCCGTACTTCAATATAGCAATGAGCAGTTAAGCGTATTACTGAAAGTT
CCAAAGAGAAGGTTTTTTTAGGCTAAGATAATGGGGCTCTTTACATTTCCACAACATATAAGTAAGATTA
GATATGGATATGTATATGGTGGTAATGCCATGTAATATGATTATTAAACTTCTTTGCGTCCATCCAAGAT
ATCAAGCTTATCGATACCGTCGACCTCGAGGGGGGGCCCGGTACCCAGCTTTTGTTCCCTTTAGTGAGGG
TTAATTCCGAGCTTGGCGTAATCATGGTCATAGCTGTTTCCTGTGTGAAATTGTTATCCGCTCACAATTC
CACACAACATAGGAGCCGGAAGCATAAAGTGTAAAGCCTGGGGTGCCTAATGAGTGAGGTAACTCACATT
AATTGCGTTGCGCTCACTGCCCGCTTTCCAGTCGGGAAACCTGTCGTGCCAGCTGCATTAATGAATCGGC
CAACGCGCGGGGAGAGGCGGTTTGCGTATTGGGCGCTCTTCCGCTTCCTCGCTCACTGACTCGCTGCGCT
CGGTCGTTCGGCTGCGGCGAGCGGTATCAGCTCACTCAAAGGCGGTAATACGGTTATCCACAGAATCAGG
GGATAACGCAGGAAAGAACATGTGAGCAAAAGGCCAGCAAAAGGCCAGGAACCGTAAAAAGGCCGCGTTG
CTGGCGTTTTTCCATAGGCTCGGCCCCCCTGACGAGCATCACAAAAATCGACGCTCAAGTCAGAGGTGGC
GAAACCCGACAGGACTATAAAGATACCAGGCGTTCCCCCCTGGAAGCTCCCTCGTGCGCTCTCCTGTTCC
GACCCTGCCGCTTACCGGATACCTGTCCGCCTTTCTCCCTTCGGGAAGCGTGGCGCTTTCTCAATGCTCA
CGCTGTAGGTATCTCAGTTCGGTGTAGGTCGTTCGCTCCAAGCTGGGCTGTGTGCACGAACCCCCCGTTC
AGCCCGACCGCTGCGCCTTATCCGGTAACTATCGTCTTGAGTCCAACCCGGTAAGACACGACTTATCGCC
ACTGGCAGCAGCCACTGGTAACAGGATTAGCAGAGCGAGGTATGTAGGCGGTGCTACAGAGTTCTTGAAG
TGGTGGCCTAACTACGGCTACACTAGAAGGACAGTATTTGGTATCTGCGCTCTGCTGAAGCCAGTTACCT
TCGGAAAAAGAGTTGGTAGCTCTTGATCCGGCAAACAAACCACCGCTGGTAGCGGTGGTTTTTTTGTTTG
CAAGCAGCAGATTACGCGCAGAAAAAAAGGATCTCAAGAAGATCCTTTGATCTTTTCTACGGGGTCTGAC
GCTCAGTGGAACGAAAACTCACGTTAAGGGATTTTGGTCATGAGATTATCAAAAAGGATCTTCACCTAGA
TCCTTTTAAATTAAAAATGAAGTTTTAAATCAATCTAAAGTATATATGAGTAAACTTGGTCTGACAGTTA
CCAATGCTTAATCAGTGAGGCACCTATCTCAGCGATCTGTCTATTTCGTTCATCCATAGTTGCCTGACTG
CCCGTCGTGTAGATAACTACGATACGGGAGGGCTTACCATCTGGCCCCAGTGCTGCAATGATACCGCGAG
ACCCACGCTCACCGGCTCCAGATTTATCAGCAATAAACCAGCCAGCCGGAAGGGCCGAGCGCAGAAGTGG
TCCTGCAACTTTATCCGCCTCCATCCAGTCTATTAATTGTTGCCGGGAAGCTAGAGTAAGTAGTTCGCCA
GTTAATAGTTTGCGCAACGTTGTTGCCATTGCTACAGGCATCGTGGTGTCACGCTCGTCGTTTGGTATGG
CTTCATTCAGCTCCGGTTCCCAACGATCAAGGCGAGTTACATGATCCCCCATGTTGTGAAAAAAAGCGGT
TAGCTCCTTCGGTCCTCCGATCGTTGTCAGAAGTAAGTTGGCCGCAGTGTTATCACTCATGGTTATGGCA
GCACTGCATAATTCTCTTACTGTCATGCCATCCGTAAGATGCTTTTCTGTGACTGGTGAGTACTCAACCA
AGTCATTCTGAGAATAGTGTATGCGGCGACCGAGTTGCTCTTGCCCGGCGTCAATACGGGATAATACCGC
GCCACATAGCAGAACTTTAAAAGTGCTCATCATTGGAAAACGTTCTTCGGGGCGAAAACTCTCAAGGATC
TTACCGCTGTTGAGATCCAGTTCGATGTAACCCACTCGTGCACCCAACTGATCTTCAGCATCTTTTACTT
TCACCAGCGTTTCTGGGTGAGCAAAAACAGGAAGGCAAAATGCCGCAAAAAAGGGAATAAGGGCGACACG
GAAATGTTGAATACTCATACTCTTCCTTTTTCAATATTATTGAAGCATTTATCAGGGTTATTGTCTCATG
AGCGGATACATATTTGAATGTATTTAGAAAAATAAACAAATAGGGGTTCCGCGCACATTTCCCCGAAAAG
TGCCACCTGGGTCCTTTTCATCACGTGCTATAAAAATAATTATAATTTAAATTTTTTAATATAAATATAT
AAATTAAAAATAGAAAGTAAAAAAAGAAATTAAAGAAAAAATAGTTTTTGTTTTCCGAAGATGTAAAAGA
CTCTAGGGGGATCGCCAACAAATACTACCTTTTATCTTGCTCTTCCTGCTCTCAGGTATTAATGCCGAAT
TGTTTCATCTTGTCTGTGTAGAAGACCACACACGAAAATCCTGTGATTTTACATTTTACTTATCGTTAAT
CGAATGTATATCTATTTAATCTGCTTTTCTTGTCTAATAAATATATATGTAAAGTACGCTTTTTGTTGAA
ATTTTTTAAACCTTTGTTTATTTTTTTTTCTTCATTCCGTAACTCTTCTACCTTCTTTATTTACTTTCTA
AAATCCAAATACAAAACATAAAAATAAATAAACACAGAGTAAATTCCCAAATTATTCCATCATTAAAAGA
TACGAGGCGCGTGTAAGTTACAGGCAAGCGATCCGTCCTAAGAAACCATTATTATCATGACATTAACCTA
TAAAAATAGGCGTATCACGAGGCCCTTTCGTC
