Features (pLannotate 1.2.2; 24 found; start..end, strand, type, name):
    137..186     +  misc_feature   bom (fragment): basis of mobility region from pBR322
    194..409     +  promoter       URA3 promoter: S. cerevisiae URA3
    410..1213    +  CDS            URA3: orotidine-5'-phosphate decarboxylase, required for uracil biosynthesis; S. cerevisiae URA3; yeast auxotrophic marker, counterselectable with 5-fluoroorotic acid (5-FOA)
   1292..1343    +  misc_feature   bom (fragment): basis of mobility region from pBR322
   1371..1799    -  rep_origin     f1 ori (sequence partly withheld): f1 bacteriophage origin of replication; arrow indicates direction of (+) strand synthesis
   1803..1960    -  CDS            lacZα (fragment): LacZα fragment of β-galactosidase; lacZ fragment
   1963..1981    +  promoter       T7 promoter: promoter for bacteriophage T7 RNA polymerase
   1990..2044    +  misc_feature   MCS (fragment): pBluescript multiple cloning site
   2044..2223    -  terminator     ADH1 terminator: S. cerevisiae ADH1; transcription terminator for the S. cerevisiae alcohol dehydrogenase 1 (ADH1) gene
   2244..2960    -  CDS            yeGFP: yeast-enhanced green fluorescent protein codons optimized for translation in S. cerevisiae and C. albicans
   3012..3053    -  CDS            V5 tag: epitope tag from simian virus 5
   3054..4667    -  CDS            ERG5: ERG5_YEAST - Also known as CYP61 From Saccharomyces cerevisiae (strain ATCC 204508 / S288c) (Baker's yeast).
   4667..5292    -  promoter       GAL1,10 promoter: GAL1 and GAL10 genes of S. cerevisiae; divergent inducible promoter, regulated by Gal4
   5293..5340    +  misc_feature   MCS (fragment): pBluescript multiple cloning site
   5352..5370    -  promoter       T3 promoter: promoter for bacteriophage T3 RNA polymerase
   5415..5431    -  protein_bind   lac operator: The lac repressor binds to the lac operator to inhibit transcription in E. coli. This inhibition can be relieved by adding lactose or isopropyl-β-D-thiogalactopyranoside (IPTG). lac repressor encoded by lacI
   5439..5469    -  promoter       lac promoter: promoter for the E. coli lac operon
   5484..5505    -  protein_bind   CAP binding site: CAP binding activates transcription in the presence of cAMP. E. coli catabolite activator protein
   5518..5610    -  CDS            lacI (fragment): lac repressor; lacI; The lac repressor binds to the lac operator to inhibit transcription in E. coli. This inhibition can be relieved by adding lactose or isopropyl-β-D-thiogalactopyranoside (IPTG).
   5793..6381    -  rep_origin     ori: high-copy-number ColE1/pMB1/pBR322/pUC origin of replication
   6552..7412    -  CDS            AmpR: β-lactamase; bla; confers resistance to ampicillin, carbenicillin, and related antibiotics
   7413..7517    -  promoter       AmpR promoter: bla
   7554..8057    +  misc_feature   CEN/ARS: S. cerevisiae CEN6 centromere fused to an autonomously replicating sequence
   8125..35      +  CDS            rop (fragment) (across the origin): Rop protein, which maintains plasmids at low copy number; rop
>Addgene plasmid #112041 | pJW1667 | addgene full sequence | sequence record 215317 | Addgene NGS Result
TCGCGCGTTTCGGTGATGACGGTGAAAACCTCTGACACATGCAGCTCCCGGAGACGGTCACAGCTTGTCT
GTAAGCGGATGCCGGGAGCAGACAAGCCCGTCAGGGCGCGTCAGCGGGTGTTGGCGGGTGTCGGGGCTGG
CTTAACTATGCGGCATCAGAGCAGATTGTACTGAGAGTGCACCATACCACCTTTTCAATTCATCATTTTT
TTTTTATTCTTTTTTTTGATTTCGGTTTCCTTGAAATTTTTTTGATTCGGTAATCTCCGAACAGAAGGAA
GAACGAAGGAAGGAGCACAGACTTAGATTGGTATATATACGCATATGTAGTGTTGAAGAAACATGAAATT
GCCCAGTATTCTTAACCCAACTGCACAGAACAAAAACCTGCAGGAAACGAAGATAAATCATGTCGAAAGC
TACATATAAGGAACGTGCTGCTACTCATCCTAGTCCTGTTGCTGCCAAGCTATTTAATATCATGCACGAA
AAGCAAACAAACTTGTGTGCTTCATTGGATGTTCGTACCACCAAGGAATTACTGGAGTTAGTTGAAGCAT
TAGGTCCCAAAATTTGTTTACTAAAAACACATGTGGATATCTTGACTGATTTTTCCATGGAGGGCACAGT
TAAGCCGCTAAAGGCATTATCCGCCAAGTACAATTTTTTACTCTTCGAAGACAGAAAATTTGCTGACATT
GGTAATACAGTCAAATTGCAGTACTCTGCGGGTGTATACAGAATAGCAGAATGGGCAGACATTACGAATG
CACACGGTGTGGTGGGCCCAGGTATTGTTAGCGGTTTGAAGCAGGCGGCAGAAGAAGTAACAAAGGAACC
TAGAGGCCTTTTGATGTTAGCAGAATTGTCATGCAAGGGCTCCCTATCTACTGGAGAATATACTAAGGGT
ACTGTTGACATTGCGAAGAGCGACAAAGATTTTGTTATCGGCTTTATTGCTCAAAGAGACATGGGTGGAA
GAGATGAAGGTTACGATTGGTTGATTATGACACCCGGTGTGGGTTTAGATGACAAGGGAGACGCATTGGG
TCAACAGTATAGAACCGTGGATGATGTGGTCTCTACAGGATCTGACATTATTATTGTTGGAAGAGGACTA
TTTGCAAAGGGAAGGGATGCTAAGGTAGAGGGTGAACGTTACAGAAAAGCAGGCTGGGAAGCATATTTGA
GAAGATGCGGCCAGCAAAACTAAAAAACTGTATTATAAGTAAATGCATGTATACTAAACTCACAAATTAG
AGCTTCAATTTAATTATATCAGTTATTACCCTATGCGGTGTGAAATACCGCACAGATGCGTAAGGAGAAA
ATACCGCATCAGGAAATTGTAAGCGTTAATATTTTGTTAAAATTCGCGTTAAATTTTTGTTAAATCAGCT
CATTTTTTAACCAATAGGCCGAAATCGGCAAAATCCCTTATAAATCAAAAGAATAGACCGAGATAGGGT
[37 nt withheld, positions 1470-1506]
AAAGAACGTGGACTCCAACGTCAAAGG
[49 nt withheld, positions 1534-1582]
T
[91 nt withheld, positions 1584-1674]
G
[124 nt withheld, positions 1676-1799]
CCATTCGCCATTCAGGCTGCGCAACTGTTGGGAAGGGCGATCGGTGCGGGCCTCTTCGCTATTACGCCAG
CTGGCGAAAGGGGGATGTGCTGCAAGGCGATTAAGTTGGGTAACGCCAGGGTTTTCCCAGTCACGACGTT
GTAAAACGACGGCCAGTGAATTGTAATACGACTCACTATAGGGCGAATTGGAGCTCCACCGCGGTGGCGG
CCGCTCTAGAACTAGTGGATCCCCCGGGCTGCAGGGTGTGGTCAATAAGAGCGACCTCATACTATACCTG
AGAAAGCAACCTGACCTACAGGAAAGAGTTACTCAAGAATAAGAATTTTCGTTTTAAAACCTAAGAGTCA
CTTTAAAATTTGTATACACTTATTTTTTTTATAACTTATTTAATAATAAAAATCATAAATCATAAGAAAT
TCGCTTATTTAGAAGTGGCGCGCCTTATTTGTACAATTCATCCATACCATGGGTAATACCAGCAGCAGTA
ACAAATTCTAACAAGACCATGTGGTCTCTCTTTTCGTTTGGATCTTTGGATAAGGCAGATTGAGTGGATA
AGTAATGGTTGTCTGGTAACAAGACTGGACCATCACCAATTGGAGTATTTTGTTGATAATGGTCAGCTAA
TTGAACAGAACCATCTTCAATGTTGTGTCTAATTTTGAAGTTAACTTTGATACCATTCTTTTGTTTGTCA
GCCATGATGTAAACATTGTGAGAGTTATAGTTGTATTCCAATTTGTGACCTAAAATGTTACCATCTTCTT
TAAAATCAATACCTTTTAATTCGATTCTATTAACTAAGGTATCACCTTCAAACTTGACTTCAGCTCTGGT
CTTGTAGTTACCGTCATCTTTGAAAAAAATAGTTCTTTCTTGAACATAACCTTCTGGCATGGCAGACTTG
AAAAAGTCATGTTGTTTCATATGATCTGGGTATCTAGAAAAACATTGAACACCATAAGTTAAAGTAGTGA
CTAAGGTTGGCCATGGAACTGGCAATTTACCAGTAGTACAAATAAATTTTAAGGTCAATTTACCGTAAGT
AGCATCACCTTCACCTTCACCGGAGACAGAAAATTTGTGACCATTAACATCACCATCTAATTCAACCAAA
ATTGGGACAACACCAGTGAATAATTCTTCACCTTTAGACATGTTAATTAAACCAGCACCGTCACCTCCTT
GAAAATACAAATTTTCTGAACCCGTAGAATCGAGACCGAGGAGAGGGTTAGGGATAGGCTTACCTTCGAA
GACTTCTCCAGTAATTGGGTCTCTCTTTTTGAAAGTCAGTAACAAATCATCTTTTGGGAAAATTGTAGCG
AAAACCTTGATTTTTTCACTTAATGGAGTCACTGTATGATGGAAATCAGTATATAGTGCAAATTTACCCA
ACAAAGCGGCGAAGGTAATCATGACATATGTTTGACCTAAGCAAACGTGTGGACCACAACCAAAAACCAA
CCAATTCTTCTTTGCTTCACTAGCCTTAGAGCCTTCTACCCATCTTTCAGGGATGAACTCATCAGGATTT
TCGTAAACTTCAGGATCATGTAAAGCTGGGTATAAGGTTGGAATTAACATAGCGCCCTTTGGTGCGGTAT
AGTTAGGGGAAACTGGGAAATTCTTCTTAACAACATATGGAACCATCAAGACAGGAGGTCTGTAACGCAA
AGTTTCTTTTATGACCATATTGGTGTACTTCATTTTCTCAATCAAATCCAAGTTCAATTCGGTAGACATG
TCATTGTTACGAACAGCCAATTGTTCTTCTCTGATCTTAGCTAAGACATCTGGACGGTCAGCAACAATTT
GGAACAACCAACAAGCTAAAGAAGAAGAGGCATCTTGAGAAGCAAATAAGAAAGTGAAAACAGCTTCGGA
GATTTCCTTGTTAGTAAACTCTCTGTGGTAGATTCTAGAATCATCATCGTTACTATTCTTTGCATCGTGC
ATCAACTTACACCAAGCATCCATAACACAAACTGGCTTACCACCTGCAGCAATATGATCCTTAGCCATTT
GAGCACAGTTTTCGAAAATCTTCATGGCCATGTCTGCAGTTTTCTTACCATACCATGTTTTAGTGTAAGG
GATAATAATTGGGAAGTTGACTAATTCCAATGCTGCTGTAACCAAATAGTAATCATCAGCAATCTTTCTG
ACTTGATCTTCGGTAATATAGTTACCACAGAAAGAGTTCAATGATAAGGCGCAAAGAATTTCTCTCATTT
CATGGAAAAAGACCTGGGGCTCGTAGTTATTCTCCTTAGATAAACGAACAAACTTATCCATGTACTTATC
CATGATTTGTTCCAATGAAGGTAAGTATTGAGCCAAAGCTTGTTTAGTGAAAAGACCGTTTAATGATTTT
CTGTAATCAGTATGAGCTTTACCGTCCAAAAAAACCCAATTGCAAGGTCTTAAGATCTTCACAGCAACAT
CGACAACGCAAGGTTTGACGAATTTGGAAGATTGCAAGATCTTTCTTGCCAAGTCTCTAGTAGATGCGAT
AACAACAAATTTATGGAAAATAGAAACACATGAAAGTGGACCGGATGCCCACTTAGCCTTATATTCTTCA
AACTTTGGATCTAAGGATTCCAAAAATGGACCGATGATGGGCCAGAACTTAAACTTTGGACCTGCGATGG
AACCTTTCTTGATTTGATATGCAACTTGGTCCCAAACCAAAAGAATACAGATTAAAGTAGCAAATATTTT
CAAATATGACATAGACTTAAGTGTATCCAGGATACTGAAGGCAGTAGTGACGCCTACAGAGGGCTGGTCT
TTAGCCAATTGGTGTAGCGTAGAATTATGAGTGGCATGTTGTATTATATTTTCTGCGACAGAACTCATTT
CTCCTTGACGTTAAAGTATAGAGGTATATTAACAATTTTTTGTTGATACTTTTATGACATTTGAATAAGA
AGTAATACAAACTGAAAATGTTGAAAGTATTAGTTAAAGTGGTTATGCAGCTTTTCCATTTATATATCTG
TTAATAGATCAAAAATCATCGCTTCGCTGATTAATTACCCCAGAAACAAGGCTAAAAAACTAATCGCATT
ATCATCCTATGGTTGTTAATTTGATTCGTTAATTTGAAGGTTTGTGGGGCCAGGTTACTGCCAATTTTTC
CTCTTCATAACCATAAAAGCTAGTATTGTAGAATCTTTATTGTTCGGAGCAGTGCGGCGCGAGGCACATC
TGCGTTTCAGGAACGCGACCGGTGAAGACGAGGACGCACGGAGGAGAGTCTTCCGTCGGAGGGCTGTCGC
CCGCTCGGCGGCTTCTAATCCGTACTTCAATATAGCAATGAGCAGTTAAGCGTATTACTGAAAGTTCCAA
AGAGAAGGTTTTTTTAGGCTAAGATAATGGGGCTCTTTACATTTCCACAACATATAAGTAAGATTAGATA
TGGATATGTATATGGTGGTAATGCCATGTAATATGATTATTAAACTTCTTTGCGTCCATCCAAGATATCA
AGCTTATCGATACCGTCGACCTCGAGGGGGGGCCCGGTACCAGCTTTTGTTCCCTTTAGTGAGGGTTAAT
TTCGAGCTTGGCGTAATCATGGTCATAGCTGTTTCCTGTGTGAAATTGTTATCCGCTCACAATTCCACAC
AACATACGAGCCGGAAGCATAAAGTGTAAAGCCTGGGGTGCCTAATGAGTGAGCTAACTCACATTAATTG
CGTTGCGCTCACTGCCCGCTTTCCAGTCGGGAAACCTGTCGTGCCAGCTGCATTAATGAATCGGCCAACG
CGCGGGGAGAGGCGGTTTGCGTATTGGGCGCTCTTCCGCTTCCTCGCTCACTGACTCGCTGCGCTCGGTC
GTTCGGCTGCGGCGAGCGGTATCAGCTCACTCAAAGGCGGTAATACGGTTATCCACAGAATCAGGGGATA
ACGCAGGAAAGAACATGTGAGCAAAAGGCCAGCAAAAGGCCAGGAACCGTAAAAAGGCCGCGTTGCTGGC
GTTTTTCCATAGGCTCCGCCCCCCTGACGAGCATCACAAAAATCGACGCTCAAGTCAGAGGTGGCGAAAC
CCGACAGGACTATAAAGATACCAGGCGTTTCCCCCTGGAAGCTCCCTCGTGCGCTCTCCTGTTCCGACCC
TGCCGCTTACCGGATACCTGTCCGCCTTTCTCCCTTCGGGAAGCGTGGCGCTTTCTCATAGCTCACGCTG
TAGGTATCTCAGTTCGGTGTAGGTCGTTCGCTCCAAGCTGGGCTGTGTGCACGAACCCCCCGTTCAGCCC
GACCGCTGCGCCTTATCCGGTAACTATCGTCTTGAGTCCAACCCGGTAAGACACGACTTATCGCCACTGG
CAGCAGCCACTGGTAACAGGATTAGCAGAGCGAGGTATGTAGGCGGTGCTACAGAGTTCTTGAAGTGGTG
GCCTAACTACGGCTACACTAGAAGAACAGTATTTGGTATCTGCGCTCTGCTGAAGCCAGTTACCTTCGGA
AAAAGAGTTGGTAGCTCTTGATCCGGCAAACAAACCACCGCTGGTAGCGGTGGTTTTTTTGTTTGCAAGC
AGCAGATTACGCGCAGAAAAAAAGGATCTCAAGAAGATCCTTTGATCTTTTCTACGGGGTCTGACGCTCA
GTGGAACGAAAACTCACGTTAAGGGATTTTGGTCATGAGATTATCAAAAAGGATCTTCACCTAGATCCTT
TTAAATTAAAAATGAAGTTTTAAATCAATCTAAAGTATATATGAGTAAACTTGGTCTGACAGTTACCAAT
GCTTAATCAGTGAGGCACCTATCTCAGCGATCTGTCTATTTCGTTCATCCATAGTTGCCTGACTCCCCGT
CGTGTAGATAACTACGATACGGGAGGGCTTACCATCTGGCCCCAGTGCTGCAATGATACCGCGAGACCCA
CGCTCACCGGCTCCAGATTTATCAGCAATAAACCAGCCAGCCGGAAGGGCCGAGCGCAGAAGTGGTCCTG
CAACTTTATCCGCCTCCATCCAGTCTATTAATTGTTGCCGGGAAGCTAGAGTAAGTAGTTCGCCAGTTAA
TAGTTTGCGCAACGTTGTTGCCATTGCTACAGGCATCGTGGTGTCACGCTCGTCGTTTGGTATGGCTTCA
TTCAGCTCCGGTTCCCAACGATCAAGGCGAGTTACATGATCCCCCATGTTGTGCAAAAAAGCGGTTAGCT
CCTTCGGTCCTCCGATCGTTGTCAGAAGTAAGTTGGCCGCAGTGTTATCACTCATGGTTATGGCAGCACT
GCATAATTCTCTTACTGTCATGCCATCCGTAAGATGCTTTTCTGTGACTGGTGAGTACTCAACCAAGTCA
TTCTGAGAATAGTGTATGCGGCGACCGAGTTGCTCTTGCCCGGCGTCAATACGGGATAATACCGCGCCAC
ATAGCAGAACTTTAAAAGTGCTCATCATTGGAAAACGTTCTTCGGGGCGAAAACTCTCAAGGATCTTACC
GCTGTTGAGATCCAGTTCGATGTAACCCACTCGTGCACCCAACTGATCTTCAGCATCTTTTACTTTCACC
AGCGTTTCTGGGTGAGCAAAAACAGGAAGGCAAAATGCCGCAAAAAAGGGAATAAGGGCGACACGGAAAT
GTTGAATACTCATACTCTTCCTTTTTCAATATTATTGAAGCATTTATCAGGGTTATTGTCTCATGAGCGG
ATACATATTTGAATGTATTTAGAAAAATAAACAAATAGGGGTTCCGCGCACATTTCCCCGAAAAGTGCCA
CCTGGGTCCTTTTCATCACGTGCTATAAAAATAATTATAATTTAAATTTTTTAATATAAATATATAAATT
AAAAATAGAAAGTAAAAAAAGAAATTAAAGAAAAAATAGTTTTTGTTTTCCGAAGATGTAAAAGACTCTA
GGGGGATCGCCAACAAATACTACCTTTTATCTTGCTCTTCCTGCTCTCAGGTATTAATGCCGAATTGTTT
CATCTTGTCTGTGTAGAAGACCACACACGAAAATCCTGTGATTTTACATTTTACTTATCGTTAATCGAAT
GTATATCTATTTAATCTGCTTTTCTTGTCTAATAAATATATATGTAAAGTACGCTTTTTGTTGAAATTTT
TTAAACCTTTGTTTATTTTTTTTTCTTCATTCCGTAACTCTTCTACCTTCTTTATTTACTTTCTAAAATC
CAAATACAAAACATAAAAATAAATAAACACAGAGTAAATTCCCAAATTATTCCATCATTAAAAGATACGA
GGCGCGTGTAAGTTACAGGCAAGCGATCCGTCTAAGAAACCATTATTATCATGACATTAACCTATAAAAA
TAGGCGTATCACGAGGCCCTTTCGTC
